>Addgene plasmid #214395 | pMK469 (mAID-dTAG BSD) | addgene full sequence | sequence record 426506 | Addgene NGS Result
CTG
[124 nt withheld, positions 4-127]
C
[91 nt withheld, positions 129-219]
A
[49 nt withheld, positions 221-269]
CCTTTGACGTTGGAGTCCACGTTCTTT
[37 nt withheld, positions 297-333]
ACCCTATCTCGGTCTATTCTTTTGATTTATAAGGGATTTTGCCGATTTCGGCCTATTGGTTAAAAAATGA
GCTGATTTAACAAAAATTTAACGCGAATTTTAACAAAATATTAACGCTTACAATTTCCATTCGCCATTCA
GGCTGCGCAACTGTTGGGAAGGGCGATCGGTGCGGGCCTCTTCGCTATTACGCCAGCTGGCGAAAGGGGG
ATGTGCTGCAAGGCGATTAAGTTGGGTAACGCCAGGGTTTTCCCAGTCACGACGTTGTAAAACGACGGCC
AGTGAGCGCGCGTAATACGACTCACTATAGGGCGAATTGGAGCTCGGATCCGGTGCAGGCGCCTCTAAGG
AGAAGAGTGCTTGTCCTAAAGATCCAGCCAAACCTCCGGCCAAGGCACAAGTTGTGGGATGGCCACCGGT
GAGATCATACCGGAAGAACGTGATGGTTTCCTGCCAAAAATCAAGCGGTGGCCCGGAGGCGGCGGCGTTC
GTGAAGGTATCAATGGACGGAGCACCGTACTTGAGGAAAATCGATTTGAGGATGTATAAAGGCGCTGGTG
CAGGCGCCGGATCAGGAGTGCAGGTGGAAACCATCTCCCCAGGAGACGGGCGCACCTTCCCCAAGCGCGG
CCAGACCTGCGTGGTGCACTACACCGGGATGCTTGAAGATGGAAAGAAAGTTGATTCCTCCCGGGACAGA
AACAAGCCCTTTAAGTTTATGCTAGGCAAGCAGGAGGTGATCCGAGGCTGGGAAGAAGGGGTTGCCCAGA
TGAGTGTGGGTCAGAGAGCCAAACTGACTATATCTCCAGATTATGCCTATGGTGCCACTGGGCACCCAGG
CATCATCCCACCACATGCCACTCTCGTCTTCGATGTGGAGCTTCTAAAACTGGAATAGTGTACAAGTAAT
CTAGATAACTGATCATAATCAGCCATACCACATTTGTAGAGGTTTTACTTGCTTTAAAAAACCTCCCACA
CCTCCCCCTGAACCTGAAACATAAAATGAATGCAATTGTTGTTGTTAACTTGTTTATTGCAGCTTATAAT
GGTTACAAATAAAGCAATAGCATCACAAATTTCACAAATAAAGCATTTTTTTCACTGCATTCTAGTTGTG
GTTTGTCCAAACTCATCAATGTATCTTAACGCGTCGATCATATTCAATAACCCTTAATATAACTTCGTAT
AATGTATGCTATACGAAGTTATTAGGTCTGAAGAGGAGTTTACGTCCAGCCAAGCTTAGGATCTCGACCT
CGAAATTCTACCGGGTAGGGGAGGCGCTTTTCCCAAGGCAGTCTGGAGCATGCGCTTTAGCAGCCCCGCT
GGGCACTTGGCGCTACACAAGTGGCCTCTGGCCTCGCACACATTCCACATCCACCGGTAGGCGCCAACCG
ACTCCGTTCTTTGGTGGCCCCTTCGCGCCACCTTCTACTCCTCCCCTAGTCAGGAAGTTCCCCCCCGCCC
CGCAGCTCGCGTCGTGCAGGACGTGACAAATGGAAGTAGCACGTCTCACTAGTCTCGTGCAGATGGACAG
CACCGCTGAGCAATGGAAGCGGGTAGGCCTTTGGGGCAGCGGCCAATAGCAGCTTTGCTCCTTCGCTTTC
TGGGCTCAGAGGCTGGGAAGGGGTGGGTCCGGGGGCGGGCTCAGGGGCGGGCTCAGGGGCGGGGCGGGCG
CCCGAAGGTCCTCCGGAGGCCCGGCATTCTGCACGCTTCAAAAGCGCACGTCTGCCGCGCTGTTCTCCTC
TTCCTCATCTCCGGGCCTTTCGACCTGCATCCATCTAGATCTCGAGCAGCTGAAGCTTACCGCTAGCATG
GATAGATCCGGAAAGCCTGAACTCACCGCGACGTCTGTCGAGAAGTTTCTGATCGAAAAGTTCGACAGCG
TCTCCGACCTGATGCAGCTCTCGGAGGGCGAAGAATCTCGTGCTTTCAGCTTCGATGTAGGAGGGCGTGG
ATATGTCCTGCGGGTAAATAGCTGCGCCGATGGTTTCTACAAAGATCGTTATGTTTATCGGCACTTTGCA
TCGGCCGCGCTCCCGATTCCGGAAGTGCTTGACATTGGGGAATTCAGCGAGAGCCTGACCTATTGCATCT
CCCGCCGTGCACAGGGTGTCACGTTGCAAGACCTGCCTGAAACCGAACTGCCCGCTGTTCTGCAGCCGGT
CGCGGAGGCCATGGATGCGATCGCTGCGGCCGATCTTAGCCAGACGAGCGGGTTCGGCCCATTCGGACCG
CAAGGAATCGGTCAATACACTACATGGCGTGATTTCATATGCGCGATTGCTGATCCCCATGTGTATCACT
GGCAAACTGTGATGGACGACACCGTCAGTGCGTCCGTCGCGCAGGCTCTCGATGAGCTGATGCTTTGGGC
CGAGGACTGCCCCGAAGTCCGGCACCTCGTGCACGCGGATTTCGGCTCCAACAATGTCCTGACGGACAAT
GGCCGCATAACAGCGGTCATTGACTGGAGCGAGGCGATGTTCGGGGATTCCCAATACGAGGTCGCCAACA
TCTTCTTCTGGAGGCCGTGGTTGGCTTGTATGGAGCAGCAGACGCGCTACTTCGAGCGGAGGCATCCGGA
GCTTGCAGGATCGCCGCGGCTCCGGGCGTATATGCTCCGCATTGGTCTTGACCAACTCTATCAGAGCTTG
GTTGACGGCAATTTCGATGATGCAGCTTGGGCGCAGGGTCGATGCGACGCAATCGTCCGATCCGGAGCCG
GGACTGTCGGGCGTACACAAATCGCCCGCAGAAGCGCGGCCGTCTGGACCGATGGCTGTGTAGAAGTACT
CGCCGATAGTGGAAACCGACGCCCCAGCACTCGTCCGAGGGCAAAGGAATAGGCTAGCCGCCCGCCCCAC
GACCCGCAGCGCCCGACCGAAAGGAGCGCACGACCCCATGCATCGATGATATCAGATCCCCGGGATGCAG
AAATTGATGATCTATTAAACAATAAAGATGTCCACTAAAATGGAAGTTTTTCCTGTCATACTTTGTTAAG
AAGGGTGAGAACAGAGTACCTACATTTTGAATGGAAGGATTGGAGCTACGGGGGTGGGGGTGGGGTGGGA
TTAGATAAATGCCTGCTCTTTACTGAAGGCTCTTTACTATTGCTTTATGATAATGTTTCATAGTTGGATA
TCATAATTTAAACAAGCAAAACCAAATTAAGGGCCAGCTCATTCCTCCCACTCATGATCTATAGATCTAT
AGATCTCTCGTGGGATCATTGTTTTTCTCTTGATTCCCACTTTGTGGTTCTAAGTACTGTGGTTTCCAAA
TGTGTCAGTTTCATAGCCTGAAGAACGAGATCAGCAGCCTCTGTTCCACATACACTTCATTCTCAGTATT
GTTTTGCCAAGTTCTAATTCCATCAGAAGCTGGTCGAGATCCGGAACCCTTAATATAACTTCGTATAATG
TATGCTATACGAAGTTATTAGGTCCCTCGAAGAGGTTCACTAGGATCCGGTACCCAGCTTTTGTTCCCTT
TAGTGAGGGTTAATTGCGCGCTTGGCGTAATCATGGTCATAGCTGTTTCCTGTGTGAAATTGTTATCCGC
TCACAATTCCACACAACATACGAGCCGGAAGCATAAAGTGTAAAGCCTGGGGTGCCTAATGAGTGAGCTA
ACTCACATTAATTGCGTTGCGCTCACTGCCCGCTTTCCAGTCGGGAAACCTGTCGTGCCAGCTGCATTAA
TGAATCGGCCAACGCGCGGGGAGAGGCGGTTTGCGTATTGGGCGCTCTTCCGCTTCCTCGCTCACTGACT
CGCTGCGCTCGGTCGTTCGGCTGCGGCGAGCGGTATCAGCTCACTCAAAGGCGGTAATACGGTTATCCAC
AGAATCAGGGGATAACGCAGGAAAGAACATGTGAGCAAAAGGCCAGCAAAAGGCCAGGAACCGTAAAAAG
GCCGCGTTGCTGGCGTTTTTCCATAGGCTCCGCCCCCCTGACGAGCATCACAAAAATCGACGCTCAAGTC
AGAGGTGGCGAAACCCGACAGGACTATAAAGATACCAGGCGTTTCCCCCTGGAAGCTCCCTCGTGCGCTC
TCCTGTTCCGACCCTGCCGCTTACCGGATACCTGTCCGCCTTTCTCCCTTCGGGAAGCGTGGCGCTTTCT
CATAGCTCACGCTGTAGGTATCTCAGTTCGGTGTAGGTCGTTCGCTCCAAGCTGGGCTGTGTGCACGAAC
CCCCCGTTCAGCCCGACCGCTGCGCCTTATCCGGTAACTATCGTCTTGAGTCCAACCCGGTAAGACACGA
CTTATCGCCACTGGCAGCAGCCACTGGTAACAGGATTAGCAGAGCGAGGTATGTAGGCGGTGCTACAGAG
TTCTTGAAGTGGTGGCCTAACTACGGCTACACTAGAAGAACAGTATTTGGTATCTGCGCTCTGCTGAAGC
CAGTTACCTTCGGAAAAAGAGTTGGTAGCTCTTGATCCGGCAAACAAACCACCGCTGGTAGCGGTGGTTT
TTTTGTTTGCAAGCAGCAGATTACGCGCAGAAAAAAAGGATCTCAAGAAGATCCTTTGATCTTTTCTACG
GGGTCTGACGCTCAGTGGAACGAAAACTCACGTTAAGGGATTTTGGTCATGAGATTATCAAAAAGGATCT
TCACCTAGATCCTTTTAAATTAAAAATGAAGTTTTAAATCAATCTAAAGTATATATGAGTAAACTTGGTC
TGACAGTTACCAATGCTTAATCAGTGAGGCACCTATCTCAGCGATCTGTCTATTTCGTTCATCCATAGTT
GCCTGACTCCCCGTCGTGTAGATAACTACGATACGGGAGGGCTTACCATCTGGCCCCAGTGCTGCAATGA
TACCGCGAGACCCACGCTCACCGGCTCCAGATTTATCAGCAATAAACCAGCCAGCCGGAAGGGCCGAGCG
CAGAAGTGGTCCTGCAACTTTATCCGCCTCCATCCAGTCTATTAATTGTTGCCGGGAAGCTAGAGTAAGT
AGTTCGCCAGTTAATAGTTTGCGCAACGTTGTTGCCATTGCTACAGGCATCGTGGTGTCACGCTCGTCGT
TTGGTATGGCTTCATTCAGCTCCGGTTCCCAACGATCAAGGCGAGTTACATGATCCCCCATGTTGTGCAA
AAAAGCGGTTAGCTCCTTCGGTCCTCCGATCGTTGTCAGAAGTAAGTTGGCCGCAGTGTTATCACTCATG
GTTATGGCAGCACTGCATAATTCTCTTACTGTCATGCCATCCGTAAGATGCTTTTCTGTGACTGGTGAGT
ACTCAACCAAGTCATTCTGAGAATAGTGTATGCGGCGACCGAGTTGCTCTTGCCCGGCGTCAATACGGGA
TAATACCGCGCCACATAGCAGAACTTTAAAAGTGCTCATCATTGGAAAACGTTCTTCGGGGCGAAAACTC
TCAAGGATCTTACCGCTGTTGAGATCCAGTTCGATGTAACCCACTCGTGCACCCAACTGATCTTCAGCAT
CTTTTACTTTCACCAGCGTTTCTGGGTGAGCAAAAACAGGAAGGCAAAATGCCGCAAAAAAGGGAATAAG
GGCGACACGGAAATGTTGAATACTCATACTCTTCCTTTTTCAATATTATTGAAGCATTTATCAGGGTTAT
TGTCTCATGAGCGGATACATATTTGAATGTATTTAGAAAAATAAACAAATAGGGGTTCCGCGCACATTTC
CCCGAAAAGTGCCAC
Features (pLannotate 1.2.2; 20 found; start..end, strand, type, name):
      4..432     +  rep_origin     f1 ori (sequence partly withheld): f1 bacteriophage origin of replication; arrow indicates direction of (+) strand synthesis
    463..618     -  CDS            lacZα (fragment): LacZα fragment of β-galactosidase; lacZ fragment
    626..644     +  promoter       T7 promoter: promoter for bacteriophage T7 RNA polymerase
    680..883     +  CDS            mini-AID: minimal degron from the auxin-responsive IAA17 protein of Arabidopsis thaliana (Kubota et al., 2013) acts as an auxin-inducible degron (AID) in the presence of TIR1
    908..1231    +  CDS            DD-C: destabilization domain that can be stabilized by Shield1 in the ProteoTuner™ system FKBP12 mutant optimized for use as a C-terminal tag
   1253..1337    +  CDS            large T antigen (fragment): large T antigen from SV40 (simian virus 40)
   1360..1481    +  polyA_signal   SV40 poly(A) signal: SV40 polyadenylation signal
   1512..1545    -  protein_bind   loxP: Cre-mediated recombination occurs in the 8-bp core sequence (GCATACAT). Cre recombinase
   1606..2105    +  promoter       PGK promoter: mouse phosphoglycerate kinase 1 promoter
   2165..3185    +  CDS            HygR (fragment): aminoglycoside phosphotransferase from E. coli; aph(4)-Ia; confers resistance to hygromycin
   3269..3721    +  polyA_signal   PGK poly(A) signal: mouse phosphoglycerate kinase 1 polyadenylation signal
   3748..3781    -  protein_bind   loxP: Cre-mediated recombination occurs in the 8-bp core sequence (GCATACAT). Cre recombinase
   3830..3848    -  promoter       T3 promoter: promoter for bacteriophage T3 RNA polymerase
   3893..3909    -  protein_bind   lac operator: The lac repressor binds to the lac operator to inhibit transcription in E. coli. This inhibition can be relieved by adding lactose or isopropyl-β-D-thiogalactopyranoside (IPTG). lac repressor encoded by lacI
   3917..3947    -  promoter       lac promoter: promoter for the E. coli lac operon
   3962..3983    -  protein_bind   CAP binding site: CAP binding activates transcription in the presence of cAMP. E. coli catabolite activator protein
   3996..4088    -  CDS            lacI (fragment): lac repressor; lacI; The lac repressor binds to the lac operator to inhibit transcription in E. coli. This inhibition can be relieved by adding lactose or isopropyl-β-D-thiogalactopyranoside (IPTG).
   4271..4859    -  rep_origin     ori: high-copy-number ColE1/pMB1/pBR322/pUC origin of replication
   5030..5890    -  CDS            AmpR: β-lactamase; bla; confers resistance to ampicillin, carbenicillin, and related antibiotics
   5891..5995    -  promoter       AmpR promoter: bla
