[The description below was written by a language model from this plasmid's Addgene catalogue record and pLannotate feature annotations shown in this document.]
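Description:
pMK469 (mAID-dTAG BSD) is a pBluescript-based donor plasmid for CRISPR-assisted knock-in of a dual degron tag at the C-terminus of endogenous proteins in human or mouse cells. It is maintained in E. coli at high copy through a ColE1/pUC-type origin with ampicillin selection (AmpR under its own bla promoter). It also retains the usual pBluescript elements: an f1 origin, lacZα and lac promoter/operator remnants, and T7 and T3 promoters flanking the insert.

The payload begins with a promoterless tag coding region. It consists of the mini-AID degron from Arabidopsis IAA17, which triggers auxin-dependent degradation when TIR1 is present, followed by an FKBP12-derived domain. The annotation software labels this domain as the Shield1-responsive "DD-C", but the catalogue name indicates it is the dTAG degron, another FKBP12 mutant, targeted by heterobifunctional dTAG degrader molecules. An SV40 poly(A) signal terminates the tagged transcript. Because the tag has no promoter of its own, expression depends on in-frame integration at the target locus. No homology arms are annotated, so these presumably have to be added by the user for each target gene. Downstream lies a selection cassette with a mouse PGK promoter, a resistance gene and a PGK poly(A) signal. It is flanked by two loxP sites in the same orientation, which would allow Cre-mediated excision of the marker after clone selection.

The sources disagree on the marker: the catalogue name and fields specify blasticidin (BSD), whereas the feature table annotates the gene in the sequenced record as a hygromycin resistance (HygR) fragment. The marker should therefore be verified before use. The construct is intended for combining two independent degron systems on one protein for rapid, ligand-induced protein knockdown.
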