Addgene plasmid #214395: pMK469 (mAID-dTAG BSD)
Purpose: mAID-dTAG for C-terminal tagging
Depositing lab: Masato Kanemaki. Depositing organization: National Institute of Genetics. Publication: Combination of AID2 and BromoTag expands the utility of degron-based protein knockdowns. Hatoyama Y, Islam M, Bond AG, Hayashi KI, Ciulli A, Kanemaki MT. EMBO Rep. 2024 Sep;25(9):4062-4077. doi: 10.1038/s44319-024-00224-4. Epub 2024 Aug 23. PubMed 39179892.
Backbone
  Vector backbone: pBluescript
  Vector type: Mammalian Expression, CRISPR
  Selectable markers: Blasticidin
Growth in bacteria
  Bacterial resistance: Ampicillin, 100 μg/mL
  Growth temperature: 37°C
  Growth strain: DH5alpha
  Copy number: High Copy
Gene/Insert
  Gene/Insert name: mAID-dTAG-BSD
  Species: H. sapiens (human), M. musculus (mouse)
Terms and licenses: Academic/Nonprofit Terms; Industry Terms: Not Available to Industry
How to cite: pMK469 (mAID-dTAG BSD) was a gift from Masato Kanemaki (Addgene plasmid # 214395 ; http://n2t.net/addgene:214395 ; RRID:Addgene_214395)
